>Addgene plasmid #233603 | OMM-short-RspA-NFAST | addgene full sequence | sequence record 468033 | Addgene NGS Result
GACGGATCGGGAGATCTCCCGATCCCCTATGGTGCACTCTCAGTACAATCTGCTCTGATGCCGCATAGTT
AAGCCAGTATCTGCTCCCTGCTTGTGTGTTGGAGGTCGCTGAGTAGTGCGCGAGCAAAATTTAAGCTACA
ACAAGGCAAGGCTTGACCGACAATTGCATGAAGAATCTGCTTAGGGTTAGGCGTTTTGCGCTGCTTCGCG
ATGTACGGGCCAGATATACGCGTTGACATTGATTATTGACTAGTTATTAATAGTAATCAATTACGGGGTC
ATTAGTTCATAGCCCATATATGGAGTTCCGCGTTACATAACTTACGGTAAATGGCCCGCCTGGCTGACCG
CCCAACGACCCCCGCCCATTGACGTCAATAATGACGTATGTTCCCATAGTAACGCCAATAGGGACTTTCC
ATTGACGTCAATGGGTGGAGTATTTACGGTAAACTGCCCACTTGGCAGTACATCAAGTGTATCATATGCC
AAGTACGCCCCCTATTGACGTCAATGACGGTAAATGGCCCGCCTGGCATTATGCCCAGTACATGACCTTA
TGGGACTTTCCTACTTGGCAGTACATCTACGTATTAGTCATCGCTATTACCATGGTGATGCGGTTTTGGC
AGTACATCAATGGGCGTGGATAGCGGTTTGACTCACGGGGATTTCCAAGTCTCCACCCCATTGACGTCAA
TGGGAGTTTGTTTTGGCACCAAAATCAACGGGACTTTCCAAAATGTCGTAACAACTCCGCCCCATTGACG
CAAATGGGCGGTAGGCGTGTACGGTGGGAGGTCTATATAAGCAGAGCTCTCTGGCTAACTAGAGAACCCA
CTGCTTACTGGCTTATCGAAATTAATACGACTCACTATAGGGAGACCCAAGCTTCGCAGAGGACACTTGT
CATGGCCGCCTCTAAACCTGTGGAGGCAGCGGTGGTCGCAGCCGCTGTACCGAGCTCCGGGAGTGGGGTG
GGCGGCGGCGGGACTGCGGGCCCGGGCACGGGGGGGCTGCCGCGATGGCAGCTGGCTCTGGCGGTCGGGG
CACCCCTGCTGCTGGGCGCGGGTGCCATATACCTGTGGAGTCGGCAGCAACGGCGCCGGGAGGCCAGAGG
CCGGGGCGGATCCATGGAGACCGTGAGATTCGGCGGCGACGACATCGAGAACAGCCTGGCCAAGATGGAC
GACAAGGCCCTGGACAAGCTGGCCTTCGGCGCCATCCAGCTGGACGGCAACGGCAAGATCATCCACTACA
ACGCCGCCGAGGGCACCATCACCGGCAGAGACCCCAAGACCGTGATCGGCAAGAACTTCTTCACCGACGT
GGCCCCCGGCACCCAGAGCAAGGAGTTCCAGGGCAGATTCAAGGAGGGCGTGCAGAAGGGCGACCTGAAC
ACCATGTTCGAGTGGATGATCCCCACCAGCAGAGGCCCCACCAAGGTGAAGGTGCACATGAAGAAGGCCA
TGACCTAAGAATTCCTCGAGCATGCATCTAGAGGGCCCTATTCTATAGTGTCACCTAAATGCTAGAGCTC
GCTGATCAGCCTCGACTGTGCCTTCTAGTTGCCAGCCATCTGTTGTTTGCCCCTCCCCCGTGCCTTCCTT
GACCCTGGAAGGTGCCACTCCCACTGTCCTTTCCTAATAAAATGAGGAAATTGCATCGCATTGTCTGAGT
AGGTGTCATTCTATTCTGGGGGGTGGGGTGGGGCAGGACAGCAAGGGGGAGGATTGGGAAGACAATAGCA
GGCATGCTGGGGATGCGGTGGGCTCTATGGCTTCTGAGGCGGAAAGAACCAGCTGGGGCTCTAGGGGGTA
TCCCC
[124 nt withheld, positions 1826-1949]
C
[91 nt withheld, positions 1951-2041]
A
[49 nt withheld, positions 2043-2091]
CCTTTGACGTTGGAGTCCACGTTCTTT
[37 nt withheld, positions 2119-2155]
ACCCTATCTCGGTCTATTCTTTTGATTTATAAGGGATTTTGCCGATTTCGGCCTATTGGTTAAAAAATGA
GCTGATTTAACAAAAATTTAACGCGAATTAATTCTGTGGAATGTGTGTCAGTTAGGGTGTGGAAAGTCCC
CAGGCTCCCCAGCAGGCAGAAGTATGCAAAGCATGCATCTCAATTAGTCAGCAACCAGGTGTGGAAAGTC
CCCAGGCTCCCCAGCAGGCAGAAGTATGCAAAGCATGCATCTCAATTAGTCAGCAACCATAGTCCCGCCC
CTAACTCCGCCCATCCCGCCCCTAACTCCGCCCAGTTCCGCCCATTCTCCGCCCCATGGCTGACTAATTT
TTTTTATTTATGCAGAGGCCGAGGCCGCCTCTGCCTCTGAGCTATTCCAGAAGTAGTGAGGAGGCTTTTT
TGGAGGCCTAGGCTTTTGCAAAAAGCTCCCGGGAGCTTGTATATCCATTTTCGGATCTGATCAAGAGACA
GGATGAGGATCGTTTCGCATGATTGAACAAGATGGATTGCACGCAGGTTCTCCGGCCGCTTGGGTGGAGA
GGCTATTCGGCTATGACTGGGCACAACAGACAATCGGCTGCTCTGATGCCGCCGTGTTCCGGCTGTCAGC
GCAGGGGCGCCCGGTTCTTTTTGTCAAGACCGACCTGTCCGGTGCCCTGAATGAACTGCAGGACGAGGCA
GCGCGGCTATCGTGGCTGGCCACGACGGGCGTTCCTTGCGCAGCTGTGCTCGACGTTGTCACTGAAGCGG
GAAGGGACTGGCTGCTATTGGGCGAAGTGCCGGGGCAGGATCTCCTGTCATCTCACCTTGCTCCTGCCGA
GAAAGTATCCATCATGGCTGATGCAATGCGGCGGCTGCATACGCTTGATCCGGCTACCTGCCCATTCGAC
CACCAAGCGAAACATCGCATCGAGCGAGCACGTACTCGGATGGAAGCCGGTCTTGTCGATCAGGATGATC
TGGACGAAGAGCATCAGGGGCTCGCGCCAGCCGAACTGTTCGCCAGGCTCAAGGCGCGCATGCCCGACGG
CGAGGATCTCGTCGTGACCCATGGCGATGCCTGCTTGCCGAATATCATGGTGGAAAATGGCCGCTTTTCT
GGATTCATCGACTGTGGCCGGCTGGGTGTGGCGGACCGCTATCAGGACATAGCGTTGGCTACCCGTGATA
TTGCTGAAGAGCTTGGCGGCGAATGGGCTGACCGCTTCCTCGTGCTTTACGGTATCGCCGCTCCCGATTC
GCAGCGCATCGCCTTCTATCGCCTTCTTGACGAGTTCTTCTGAGCGGGACTCTGGGGTTCGAAATGACCG
ACCAAGCGACGCCCAACCTGCCATCACGAGATTTCGATTCCACCGCCGCCTTCTATGAAAGGTTGGGCTT
CGGAATCGTTTTCCGGGACGCCGGCTGGATGATCCTCCAGCGCGGGGATCTCATGCTGGAGTTCTTCGCC
CACCCCAACTTGTTTATTGCAGCTTATAATGGTTACAAATAAAGCAATAGCATCACAAATTTCACAAATA
AAGCATTTTTTTCACTGCATTCTAGTTGTGGTTTGTCCAAACTCATCAATGTATCTTATCATGTCTGTAT
ACCGTCGACCTCTAGCTAGAGCTTGGCGTAATCATGGTCATAGCTGTTTCCTGTGTGAAATTGTTATCCG
CTCACAATTCCACACAACATACGAGCCGGAAGCATAAAGTGTAAAGCCTGGGGTGCCTAATGAGTGAGCT
AACTCACATTAATTGCGTTGCGCTCACTGCCCGCTTTCCAGTCGGGAAACCTGTCGTGCCAGCTGCATTA
ATGAATCGGCCAACGCGCGGGGAGAGGCGGTTTGCGTATTGGGCGCTCTTCCGCTTCCTCGCTCACTGAC
TCGCTGCGCTCGGTCGTTCGGCTGCGGCGAGCGGTATCAGCTCACTCAAAGGCGGTAATACGGTTATCCA
CAGAATCAGGGGATAACGCAGGAAAGAACATGTGAGCAAAAGGCCAGCAAAAGGCCAGGAACCGTAAAAA
GGCCGCGTTGCTGGCGTTTTTCCATAGGCTCCGCCCCCCTGACGAGCATCACAAAAATCGACGCTCAAGT
CAGAGGTGGCGAAACCCGACAGGACTATAAAGATACCAGGCGTTTCCCCCTGGAAGCTCCCTCGTGCGCT
CTCCTGTTCCGACCCTGCCGCTTACCGGATACCTGTCCGCCTTTCTCCCTTCGGGAAGCGTGGCGCTTTC
TCATAGCTCACGCTGTAGGTATCTCAGTTCGGTGTAGGTCGTTCGCTCCAAGCTGGGCTGTGTGCACGAA
CCCCCCGTTCAGCCCGACCGCTGCGCCTTATCCGGTAACTATCGTCTTGAGTCCAACCCGGTAAGACACG
ACTTATCGCCACTGGCAGCAGCCACTGGTAACAGGATTAGCAGAGCGAGGTATGTAGGCGGTGCTACAGA
GTTCTTGAAGTGGTGGCCTAACTACGGCTACACTAGAAGAACAGTATTTGGTATCTGCGCTCTGCTGAAG
CCAGTTACCTTCGGAAAAAGAGTTGGTAGCTCTTGATCCGGCAAACAAACCACCGCTGGTAGCGGTGGTT
TTTTTGTTTGCAAGCAGCAGATTACGCGCAGAAAAAAAGGATCTCAAGAAGATCCTTTGATCTTTTCTAC
GGGGTCTGACGCTCAGTGGAACGAAAACTCACGTTAAGGGATTTTGGTCATGAGATTATCAAAAAGGATC
TTCACCTAGATCCTTTTAAATTAAAAATGAAGTTTTAAATCAATCTAAAGTATATATGAGTAAACTTGGT
CTGACAGTTACCAATGCTTAATCAGTGAGGCACCTATCTCAGCGATCTGTCTATTTCGTTCATCCATAGT
TGCCTGACTCCCCGTCGTGTAGATAACTACGATACGGGAGGGCTTACCATCTGGCCCCAGTGCTGCAATG
ATACCGCGAGACCCACGCTCACCGGCTCCAGATTTATCAGCAATAAACCAGCCAGCCGGAAGGGCCGAGC
GCAGAAGTGGTCCTGCAACTTTATCCGCCTCCATCCAGTCTATTAATTGTTGCCGGGAAGCTAGAGTAAG
TAGTTCGCCAGTTAATAGTTTGCGCAACGTTGTTGCCATTGCTACAGGCATCGTGGTGTCACGCTCGTCG
TTTGGTATGGCTTCATTCAGCTCCGGTTCCCAACGATCAAGGCGAGTTACATGATCCCCCATGTTGTGCA
AAAAAGCGGTTAGCTCCTTCGGTCCTCCGATCGTTGTCAGAAGTAAGTTGGCCGCAGTGTTATCACTCAT
GGTTATGGCAGCACTGCATAATTCTCTTACTGTCATGCCATCCGTAAGATGCTTTTCTGTGACTGGTGAG
TACTCAACCAAGTCATTCTGAGAATAGTGTATGCGGCGACCGAGTTGCTCTTGCCCGGCGTCAATACGGG
ATAATACCGCGCCACATAGCAGAACTTTAAAAGTGCTCATCATTGGAAAACGTTCTTCGGGGCGAAAACT
CTCAAGGATCTTACCGCTGTTGAGATCCAGTTCGATGTAACCCACTCGTGCACCCAACTGATCTTCAGCA
TCTTTTACTTTCACCAGCGTTTCTGGGTGAGCAAAAACAGGAAGGCAAAATGCCGCAAAAAAGGGAATAA
GGGCGACACGGAAATGTTGAATACTCATACTCTTCCTTTTTCAATATTATTGAAGCATTTATCAGGGTTA
TTGTCTCATGAGCGGATACATATTTGAATGTATTTAGAAAAATAAACAAATAGGGGTTCCGCGCACATTT
CCCCGAAAAGTGCCACCTGACGTC
Features (pLannotate 1.2.2; 22 found; start..end, strand, type, name):
     28..80      -  misc_feature   bom (fragment): basis of mobility region from pBR322
    235..614     +  enhancer       CMV enhancer: human cytomegalovirus immediate early enhancer
    615..818     +  promoter       CMV promoter: human cytomegalovirus (CMV) immediate early promoter
    814..847     +  LTR            5' LTR (truncated) (fragment): truncated 5' long terminal repeat (LTR) from HIV-1
    863..881     +  promoter       T7 promoter: promoter for bacteriophage T7 RNA polymerase
    912..1127    +  CDS            TOMM70 (fragment): TOM70_HUMAN - Also known as KIAA0719, TOM70, TOMM70A. Experimental evidence at protein level: Swiss-Prot protein existence level 1. Acts as receptor of the preprotein translocase complex of the outer mitochondrial membrane (TOM complex). Recognizes and mediates the translocation of mitochondrial preproteins from the cytosol into the mitochondria in a chaperone dependent manner (PubMed:12526792). Mediates TBK1 and IRF3 activation induced by MAVS in response to Sendai virus infection and promotes host antiviral responses during virus infection (PubMed:20628368, PubMed:25609812). Upon Sendai viru
   1134..1475    +  CDS            pyp (fragment): PYP_HALHA - Experimental evidence at protein level: Swiss-Prot protein existence level 1. Photoactive blue light protein. Probably functions as a photoreceptor for a negative phototaxis response. From Halorhodospira halophila (Ectothiorhodospira halophila).
   1512..1530    -  promoter       SP6 promoter: promoter for bacteriophage SP6 RNA polymerase
   1556..1780    +  polyA_signal   bGH poly(A) signal: bovine growth hormone polyadenylation signal
   1784..1805    +  promoter       SV40 promoter (fragment): SV40 enhancer and early promoter
   1826..2254    +  rep_origin     f1 ori (sequence partly withheld): f1 bacteriophage origin of replication; arrow indicates direction of (+) strand synthesis
   2268..2597    +  promoter       SV40 promoter: SV40 enhancer and early promoter
   2664..3455    +  CDS            neo: KKA2_KLEPN - Also known as kan, nptII. Experimental evidence at protein level: Swiss-Prot protein existence level 1. Resistance to kanamycin, neomycin, paromomycin, ribostamycin, butirosin and gentamicin B. From Klebsiella pneumoniae.
   3479..3637    +  CDS            ble (fragment): BLE_KLEPN - Experimental evidence at protein level: Swiss-Prot protein existence level 1. Binding protein with a strong affinity to the bleomycin family of antibiotics. Binds to CL990; an antimitotic-antibiotic compound. From Klebsiella pneumoniae.
   3632..3753    +  polyA_signal   SV40 poly(A) signal: SV40 polyadenylation signal
   3826..3842    -  protein_bind   lac operator: The lac repressor binds to the lac operator to inhibit transcription in E. coli. This inhibition can be relieved by adding lactose or isopropyl-β-D-thiogalactopyranoside (IPTG). lac repressor encoded by lacI
   3850..3880    -  promoter       lac promoter: promoter for the E. coli lac operon
   3895..3916    -  protein_bind   CAP binding site: CAP binding activates transcription in the presence of cAMP. E. coli catabolite activator protein
   3929..4021    -  CDS            lacI (fragment): lac repressor; lacI; The lac repressor binds to the lac operator to inhibit transcription in E. coli. This inhibition can be relieved by adding lactose or isopropyl-β-D-thiogalactopyranoside (IPTG).
   4204..4792    -  rep_origin     ori: high-copy-number ColE1/pMB1/pBR322/pUC origin of replication
   4963..5823    -  CDS            AmpR: β-lactamase; bla; confers resistance to ampicillin, carbenicillin, and related antibiotics
   5824..5928    -  promoter       AmpR promoter: bla
