[The description below was written by a language model from this plasmid's Addgene catalogue record and pLannotate feature annotations shown in this document.]
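Description:
OMM-short-RspA-NFAST is a mammalian expression plasmid built on the pcDNA3 backbone that places the RspA-NFAST protein fragment on the cytosolic face of the outer mitochondrial membrane. In bacteria it is maintained at high copy through a ColE1/pUC-type origin and selected with ampicillin via the β-lactamase gene. An f1 origin is also present. For mammalian cells the backbone carries a neomycin phosphotransferase gene driven by the SV40 enhancer/early promoter and terminated by an SV40 polyadenylation signal, which would allow G418 selection of stable transfectants.

The expression cassette uses the human cytomegalovirus immediate early enhancer and promoter and ends in the bovine growth hormone polyadenylation signal, with T7 and SP6 phage promoters flanking the insert as in the parental vector. The open reading frame begins with a short fragment of human TOMM70, a receptor of the outer membrane TOM translocase, which presumably serves here as the membrane-targeting anchor. It is followed almost immediately by a segment annotated as a fragment homologous to photoactive yellow protein, which corresponds to the RspA-NFAST moiety. NFAST is the larger N-terminal piece of a split FAST reporter, a PYP-derived tag that becomes fluorescent on binding a fluorogenic ligand once complemented by its small C-terminal partner. The "short" in the name probably refers to the length of the linker or targeting region, but the record does not define it.

According to the associated publication title, the construct belongs to a set of reversible chemogenetic reporters for following membrane contact dynamics. It would typically be co-expressed with a complementary fragment targeted to another organelle membrane, although that partner is not part of this record.
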