Addgene plasmid #233603: OMM-short-RspA-NFAST
Purpose: Expression of RspA-NFAST on the outer mitochondrial membrane
Depositing lab: Riccardo Filadi. Depositing organization: CNR, Institute of Neuroscience. Publication: Simultaneous detection of membrane contact dynamics and associated Ca(2+) signals by reversible chemogenetic reporters. Garcia Casas P, Rossini M, Pavenius L, Saeed M, Arnst N, Sonda S, Fernandes T, D'Arsie I, Bruzzone M, Berno V, Raimondi A, Sassano ML, Naia L, Barbieri E, Sigismund S, Agostinis P, Sturlese M, Niemeyer BA, Brismar H, Ankarcrona M, Gautier A, Pizzo P, Filadi R. Nat Commun. 2024 Nov 12;15(1):9775. doi: 10.1038/s41467-024-52985-0. PubMed 39532847.
Backbone
  Vector backbone: pcDNA3
  Vector type: Mammalian Expression
Growth in bacteria
  Bacterial resistance: Ampicillin, 100 μg/mL
  Growth temperature: 37°C
  Growth strain: DH5alpha
  Copy number: High Copy
Gene/Insert
  Gene/Insert name: RspA-NFAST
  Species: H. sapiens (human); Other
  Promoter: CMV
  Cloning method: Restriction Enzyme; 5′ cloning site Unknown (unknown if destroyed)
Terms and licenses: Academic/Nonprofit Terms; Industry Terms: Not Available to Industry
How to cite: OMM-short-RspA-NFAST was a gift from Riccardo Filadi (Addgene plasmid # 233603 ; http://n2t.net/addgene:233603 ; RRID:Addgene_233603)
