>Addgene plasmid #233603 | OMM-short-RspA-NFAST | depositor partial sequence | sequence record 468252 | OMM-short-RspA-NFAST
ATGGCCGCCTCTAAACCTGTGGAGGCAGCGGTGGTCGCAGCCGCTGTACCGAGCTCCGGGAGTGGGGTGG
GCGGCGGCGGGACTGCGGGCCCGGGCACGGGGGGGCTGCCGCGATGGCAGCTGGCTCTGGCGGTCGGGGC
ACCCCTGCTGCTGGGCGCGGGTGCCATATACCTGTGGAGTCGGCAGCAACGGCGCCGGGAGGCCAGAGGC
CGGGGCGGATCCATGGAGACCGTGAGATTCGGCGGCGACGACATCGAGAACAGCCTGGCCAAGATGGACG
ACAAGGCCCTGGACAAGCTGGCCTTCGGCGCCATCCAGCTGGACGGCAACGGCAAGATCATCCACTACAA
CGCCGCCGAGGGCACCATCACCGGCAGAGACCCCAAGACCGTGATCGGCAAGAACTTCTTCACCGACGTG
GCCCCCGGCACCCAGAGCAAGGAGTTCCAGGGCAGATTCAAGGAGGGCGTGCAGAAGGGCGACCTGAACA
CCATGTTCGAGTGGATGATCCCCACCAGCAGAGGCCCCACCAAGGTGAAGGTGCACATGAAGAAGGCCAT
GACCTAAGAATTC
